Addgene plasmid #30721: pBS-F2-GCC
Depositing lab: Nathan Lawson & Scot Wolfe. Depositing organization: University of Massachusetts, Worcester. Publication: Evaluation and application of modularly assembled zinc-finger nucleases in zebrafish. Zhu C, Smith T, McNulty J, Rayla AL, Lakshmanan A, Siekmann AF, Buffardi M, Meng X, Shin J, Padmanabhan A, Cifuentes D, Giraldez AJ, Look AT, Epstein JA, Lawson ND, Wolfe SA. Development. 2011 Oct;138(20):4555-64. 10.1242/dev.066779 PubMed 21937602.
Backbone
  Vector backbone: pBlueScript II SK(+)
  Backbone size w/o insert (bp): 2877
  Vector type: Cloning vector
Growth in bacteria
  Bacterial resistance: Ampicillin, 100 μg/mL
  Growth temperature: 37°C
  Growth strain: DH5alpha
  Growth instructions: XL1Blue
  Copy number: High Copy
Gene/Insert
  Gene/Insert name: F2 GCC
  Insert size (bp): 276
  Cloning method: Restriction Enzyme; 5′ cloning site KpnI (not destroyed); 3′ cloning site XbalI (not destroyed)
  Sequencing primers: 5′ T7; 3′ T3
Terms and licenses: Academic/Nonprofit Terms; Industry Terms: Not Available to Industry
How to cite: pBS-F2-GCC was a gift from Nathan Lawson & Scot Wolfe (Addgene plasmid # 30721 ; http://n2t.net/addgene:30721 ; RRID:Addgene_30721)
