[The description below was written by a language model from this plasmid's Addgene catalogue record.]
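Description:
pBS-F2-GCC is a small bacterial cloning vector built on the pBlueScript II SK(+) backbone (about 2.9 kb without insert), a high-copy phagemid propagated in standard E. coli cloning strains and selected with ampicillin. It is catalogued purely as a cloning vector; the record lists no eukaryotic promoter, reporter, tag or viral element, and no annotated feature table is available, so the details of the backbone elements can only be inferred from what is generally true of pBlueScript-type plasmids (a pUC-derived origin, an f1 origin and an ampicillin resistance gene flanking a multiple cloning site).

The payload is a 276 bp insert named "F2 GCC", placed between the KpnI and XbaI sites of the polylinker, both of which remain intact so the fragment can be excised again. The flanking T7 and T3 primer sites are used for sequence verification. The record does not spell out what the insert encodes, but the name and the associated work on modularly assembled zinc-finger nucleases in zebrafish suggest that it is a zinc-finger module intended for the finger 2 position of an array and directed at the DNA triplet GCC. On that reading, the plasmid is one member of an archive of single-finger modules from which individual fingers are taken and combined into multi-finger DNA-binding domains, which are then fused to a nuclease domain in a separate expression vector for targeted gene disruption. The plasmid itself serves as a storage and source construct for the module, not as an expression vector.
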