>Addgene plasmid #30721 | pBS-F2-GCC | depositor partial sequence | sequence record 14140 | Author sequence
GGTACCCGCCCATATGCTTGCCCTGTCGAGTCCTGCGACCGCCGCTTCTCTCGGTCCGACCACCTGACCC
AGCATATCCGGATTCACACAGGCCAGAAGCCCTTCCAGTGTCGCATCTGCATGAGGAACTTCAGCGACCG
TTCTGACCTGACCCGTCACATCCGCACACACACCGGCGAGAAGCCTTTTGCATGCGACATCTGTGGGAGG
AAGTTTGCCCAGTCCAGCGACCTGCAGCGTCACACCAAAATCCATACAGGTGAAAAGTAATCTAGA
