>Addgene plasmid #30721 | pBS-F2-GCC | addgene partial sequence | sequence record 36384 | T7 5'-TAATACGACTCACTATAGGG-3'
CTTGCCCTGTCGAGTCCTGCGACCGCCGCTTCTCTCGGTCCGACCACCTGACCCAGCATATCCGGATTCA
CACAGGCCAGAAGCCCTTCCAGTGTCGCATCTGCATGAGGAACTTCAGCGACCGTTCTGACCTGACCCGT
CACATCCGCACACACACCGGCGAGAAGCCTTTTGCATGCGACATCTGTGGGAGGAAGTTTGCCCAGTCCA
GCGACCTGCAGCGTCACACCAAAATCCATACAGGTGAAAAGTAATCTAGAGCGGCCGCCACCGCGGTGGA
GCTCCAGCTTTTGTTCCCTTTAGTGAGGGTTAATTGCGCGCTTGGCGTAATCATGGTCATAGCTGTTTCC
TGTGTGAAATTGTTATCCGCTCACAATTCCACACAACATACGAGCCGGAAGCATAAAGTGTAAAGCCTGG
GGTGCCTAATGAGTGAGCTAACTCACATTAATTGCGTTGCGCTCACTGCCCGCTTTCCAGTCGGGAAACC
TGTCGTGCCAGCTGCATTAATGAATCGGCCAACGCGCGGGGAGAGGCGGTTTGCGTATTGGGCGCTCTTC
CGCTTCCTCGCTCACTGACTCGCTGCGCTCGGTCGTTCGGCTGCGGCGAGCGGTATCAGCTCACTCAAAG
GCGGTAATACGGTTATCCACAGAATCAGGGGATAACGCAGGAAAGAACATGTGAGCAAAAGGCCAGCAAA
AGGCCAGGAACCGTAAAAAGGCCGCGTTGCTGGCGTTTTTCCATAGGCTCCGCCCCCCTGACGAGCATCA
CAAAATCGACGCTCAAGTCAG
